Addgene plasmid #130972: pHRW32
Purpose: HyPr plasmid with ble marker
Depositing lab: Chris Todd Hittinger. Depositing organization: University of Wisconsin, Madison. Publication: Synthetic hybrids of six yeast species. Peris D, Alexander WG, Fisher KJ, Moriarty RV, Basuino MG, Ubbelohde EJ, Wrobel RL, Hittinger CT. Nat Commun. 2020 Apr 29;11(1):2085. doi: 10.1038/s41467-020-15559-4. PubMed 32350251.
Backbone
  Vector backbone: pHCT2
  Vector type: Yeast Expression
  Selectable markers: Zeocin
Growth in bacteria
  Bacterial resistance: Ampicillin, 100 μg/mL
  Growth temperature: 37°C
  Growth strain: DH5alpha
  Growth instructions: low copy (CEN) in yeast
  Copy number: High Copy
Gene/Insert
  Gene/Insert name: empty backbone
Terms and licenses: Academic/Nonprofit Terms; Industry Terms: Not Available to Industry
How to cite: pHRW32 was a gift from Chris Todd Hittinger (Addgene plasmid # 130972 ; http://n2t.net/addgene:130972 ; RRID:Addgene_130972)
