[The description below was written by a language model from this plasmid's Addgene catalogue record and pLannotate feature annotations shown in this document.]
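Description:
pHRW32 is a roughly 10.9 kb yeast expression shuttle plasmid built on the pHCT2 backbone and described as a "HyPr" plasmid carrying the ble marker. In E. coli it replicates from a high-copy ColE1/pUC-type origin and is selected with ampicillin through the β-lactamase gene. In yeast it is maintained at low copy by an ARS1 replication origin paired with a CEN4 centromere. Yeast selection uses the Streptoalloteichus hindustanus ble gene, which binds bleomycin-family antibiotics and confers Zeocin resistance; it is flanked by the Ashbya gossypii TEF promoter and terminator in the standard MX-style dominant drug marker arrangement.

Although the catalogue lists the insert as an empty backbone, the feature table shows a functional payload that belongs to the backbone itself. The Saccharomyces cerevisiae HO endonuclease coding sequence, which cuts the MAT locus to trigger mating-type switching, is followed by tandem Myc epitope repeats (annotated as a 13xMyc tag plus fragments) and the CYC1 terminator. Because the plasmid is circular, the tetracycline response element with its tetO repeats lies just upstream of HO, preceded by an ADH1 terminator that probably insulates it from read-through. On the opposite strand, CMV enhancer/promoter elements drive a TetR fragment fused to the VP16 activation domain, a tetracycline-controlled transactivator. Together these parts imply drug-regulated HO expression, though the record does not say whether the system is Tet-On or Tet-Off.

The associated publication concerns synthetic hybrids of multiple yeast species, consistent with using induced mating-type switching to make strains mating-competent, with different marker versions of the plasmid plausibly allowing selection of crossed cells. The record does not spell out this workflow.
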