Features (pLannotate 1.2.2; 28 found; start..end, strand, type, name):
    116..1873    +  CDS            HO: HO_YEAST - Experimental evidence at protein level: Swiss-Prot protein existence level 1. Initiation of mating type interconversion. This protein is a site-specific endonuclease that cleaves a site in the mat locus on chromosome III. The double-strand break is followed by a unidirectional gene conversion event that replaces the information at the mat locus by information copied from either of the two homologous loci (HMR and HML) that reside at the extremity of the chromosome III. Endonuclease expression takes place in late G1 just before cells enter S phase. From Saccharomyces cerevisiae (stra
   1922..2419    +  CDS            13xMyc: 13 tandem Myc epitope tags
   2471..2497    +  CDS            3xMyc (fragment): 3 tandem Myc epitope tags
   2507..2557    +  CDS            13xMyc (fragment): 13 tandem Myc epitope tags
   2612..2859    +  terminator     CYC1 terminator: S. cerevisiae CYC1; transcription terminator for CYC1
   2904..2926    -  protein_bind   lac operator (fragment): The lac repressor binds to the lac operator to inhibit transcription in E. coli. This inhibition can be relieved by adding lactose or isopropyl-β-D-thiogalactopyranoside (IPTG). lac repressor encoded by lacI
   2930..2960    -  promoter       lac promoter: promoter for the E. coli lac operon
   2975..2996    -  protein_bind   CAP binding site: CAP binding activates transcription in the presence of cAMP. E. coli catabolite activator protein
   3009..3101    -  CDS            lacI (fragment): lac repressor; lacI; The lac repressor binds to the lac operator to inhibit transcription in E. coli. This inhibition can be relieved by adding lactose or isopropyl-β-D-thiogalactopyranoside (IPTG).
   3284..3872    -  rep_origin     ori: high-copy-number ColE1/pMB1/pBR322/pUC origin of replication
   4043..4903    -  CDS            AmpR: β-lactamase; bla; confers resistance to ampicillin, carbenicillin, and related antibiotics
   4904..5008    -  promoter       AmpR promoter: bla
   5216..5559    +  promoter       TEF promoter: Ashbya gossypii TEF promoter
   5560..5931    +  CDS            ble: BLE_STRHI - Experimental evidence at protein level: Swiss-Prot protein existence level 1. Binding protein with a strong affinity to the bleomycin family of antibiotics. From Streptoalloteichus hindustanus.
   5940..6137    +  terminator     TEF terminator: Ashbya gossypii TEF terminator
   6235..6253    +  promoter       tet promoter (fragment): E. coli promoter for tetracycline efflux protein gene
   6480..7317    +  rep_origin     ARS1: S. cerevisiae autonomously replicating sequence ARS1/ARS416
   7436..7453    +  promoter       tet promoter (fragment): E. coli promoter for tetracycline efflux protein gene
   7453..7745    +  misc_feature   CEN4: S. cerevisiae CEN4 centromere
   8193..8303    -  CDS            RMD1 (fragment): RMD1_YEAST - Experimental evidence at protein level: Swiss-Prot protein existence level 1. Required for sporulation where it is believed to have a role in meiotic nuclear division. From Saccharomyces cerevisiae (strain ATCC 204508 / S288c) (Baker's yeast).
   8308..8359    +  misc_feature   bom (fragment): basis of mobility region from pBR322
   8365..8522    -  CDS            lacZα (fragment): LacZα fragment of β-galactosidase; lacZ fragment
   8549..8782    -  CDS            VP16 AD: transcriptional activation domain of herpes simplex virus protein VP16 (Triezenberg et al., 1988; Cousens et al., 1989); UL48
   8934..9553    -  CDS            TetR (fragment): tetracycline repressor TetR; tetR from transposon Tn10; TetR binds to the tetracycline operator tetO to inhibit transcription. This inhibition can be relieved by adding tetracycline or doxycycline.
   9659..9862    -  promoter       CMV promoter: human cytomegalovirus (CMV) immediate early promoter
   9863..10242   -  enhancer       CMV enhancer: human cytomegalovirus immediate early enhancer
  10356..10539   +  terminator     ADH1 terminator: S. cerevisiae ADH1; transcription terminator for the S. cerevisiae alcohol dehydrogenase 1 (ADH1) gene
  10584..10798   +  protein_bind   tetracycline response element (fragment): contains seven copies of the tetracycline operator tetO tetracycline repressor TetR
>Addgene plasmid #130972 | pHRW32 | addgene full sequence | sequence record 269595 | Addgene NGS Result
TCTCTAAATATTCTTTCCTTATACATTAGGTCCTTTGTAGCATAAATTACTATACTTCTATAGACACGCA
AACACAAATACACACACTAAATTACCGGATCAATTCGGGGGAAAAATGCTTTCTGAAAACACGACTATTC
TGATGGCTAACGGTGAAATTAAAGACATCGCAAACGTCACGGCTAACTCTTACGTTATGTGCGCAGATGG
CTCCGCTGCCCGCGTCATAAATGTCACACAGGGCTATCAGAAAATCTATAATATACAGCAAAAAACCAAA
CACAGAGCTTTTGAAGGTGAACCTGGTAGGTTAGATCCCAGGCGTAGAACAGTTTATCAGCGTCTTGCAT
TACAATGTACTGCAGGTCATAAATTGTCAGTCAGGGTCCCTACCAAACCACTGTTGGAAAAAAGTGGTAG
AAATGCCACCAAATATAAAGTGAGATGGAGAAATCTGCAGCAATGTCAGACGCTTGATGGTAGGATAATA
ATAATTCCAAAAAACCATCATAAGACATTCCCAATGACAGTTGAAGGTGAGTTTGCCGCAAAACGCTTCA
TAGAAGAAATGGAGCGCTCTAAAGGAGAATATTTCAACTTTGACATTGAAGTTAGAGATTTGGATTATCT
TGATGCTCAATTGAGAATTTCTAGCTGCATAAGATTTGGTCCAGTACTCACAGGAAATGGTGTTTTATCT
AAATTTCTCACTGGACGTAGTGACCTTGTAACTCCTGCTGTAAAAAGTATGGCTTGGATGCTTGGTCTGT
GGTTAGGTGACGGTACAACAAAAGAGCCAGAAATCTCAGTAGATAGCTTGGATCCTAAGCTAATGGAGAG
TTTAAGAGAAAATGCGAAAATCTGGGGTCTCTACCTTACGGTTTGTGACGATCACGTTCCGCTACGTGCC
AAACATGTAAGGCTTCATTATGGAGATGGTCCAGATGAAAACAGGAAGACAAGGAATTTGAGGAAAAATA
ATCCATTCTGGAAAGCTGTCACAATTTTAAAGTTTAAAAGGGATCTTGATGGAGAGAAGCAAATCCCTGA
ATTTATGTACGGCGAGCATATAGAAGTTCGTGAAGCATTCTTAGCCGGCTTGATCGACTCAGATGGGTAC
GTTGTGAAAAAGGGCGAAGGCCCTGAATCTTATAAAATAGCAATTCAAACTGTTTATTCATCCATTATGG
ACGGAATTGTCCATATTTCAAGATCTCTTGGTATGTCAGCTACTGTGACGACCAGGTCAGCTAGGGAGGA
AATCATTGAAGGAAGAAAAGTCCAATGTCAATTTACATACGACTGTAATGTTGCTGGGGGAACAACTTTA
CAGAATGTTTTGTCATATTGTCGAAGTGGTCACAAAACAAGAGAAGTTCCGCCAATTATAAAAAGGGAAC
CCGTATATTTCAGCTTCACGGATGATTTCCAGGGTGAGAGTACTGTATATGGGCTTACGATAGAAGGCCA
TAAAAATTTCTTGCTTGGCAACAAAATAGAAGTGAAATCATGTCGAGGCTGCTGTGTGGGAGAACAGCAT
AAAATATCACAAAAAAAGAATCTAAAACACTGTGTTGCTTGTCCCAGAAAGGGAATCAAGTATTTTTATA
AAGATTGGAGTGGTAAAAATCGAGTATGTGCTAGATGCTATGGAAGATACAAATTCAGCGGTCATCACTG
TATAAATTGCAAGTATGTACCAGAAGCACGTGAAGTGAAAAAGGCAAAAGACAAAGGCGAAAAATTGGGC
ATTACGCCCGAAGGTTTGCCAGTTAAAGGACCAGAGTGTATAAAATGTGGCGGAATCTTACAGTTTGATG
CTGTCCGCGGGCCTCATAAGAGTTGTGGTAACAACGCAGGTGCGCGCATCTGCCGGATCCCCGGGTTAAT
TAACGGTGGAGGTGGAGGTGGAGGTGGAGGTGAACAAAAGCTAATCTCCGAGGAAGACTTGAACGGTGAA
CAAAAATTAATCTCAGAAGAAGACTTGAACGGACTCGACGGTGAACAAAAGTTGATTTCTGAAGAAGATT
TGAACGGTGAACAAAAGCTAATCTCCGAGGAAGACTTGAACGGTGAACAAAAATTAATCTCAGAAGAAGA
CTTGAACGGACTCGACGGTGAACAAAAGTTGATTTCTGAAGAAGATTTGAACGGTGAACAAAAGCTAATC
TCCGAGGAAGACTTGAACGGTGAACAAAAATTAATCTCAGAAGAAGACTTGAACGGACTCGACGGTGAAC
AAAAGTTGATTTCTGAAGAAGATTTGAACGGTGAACAAAAGCTAATCTCCGAGGAAGACTTGAACGGTGA
ACAAAAATTAATCTCAGAAGAAGACTTGAACGGACTCGACGGTGAACAAAAGTTGATTTCTGAAGAAGAT
TTGAACGGTGAACAAAAGCTAATCTCCGAGGAAGACTTGAACGGTGAACAAAAATTAATCTCAGAAGAAG
ACTTGAACGGACTCGACGGTGAACAAAAGTTGATTTCTGAAGAAGATTTGAACGGTGAACAAAAGCTAAT
CTCCGAGGAAGACTTGAACGGTGAACAAAAATTAATCAATCACTAGTGAATTCGCGCCACTTCTAAATAA
GCGAATTTCTTGAGGGCCGCATCATGTAATTAGTTATGTCACGCTTACATTCACGCCCTCCCCCCACATC
CGCTCTAACCGAAAAGGAAGGAGTTAGACAACCTGAAGTCTAGGTCCCTATTTATTTTTTTATAGTTATG
TTAGTATTAAGAACGTTATTTATATTTCAAATTTTTCTTTTTTTTCTGTACAGACGCGTGTACGCATGTA
ACATTATACTGAAAACCTTGCTTGAGAAGGTTTTGGGACGCTCGAAGGCTTTAATTTGCGGCCAAGCTTG
GCGTAATCATGGTCATAGCTGTTTCCTGTGTGAAATTGTTATCCGCTCACAATTCCACACAACATACGAG
CCGGAAGCATAAAGTGTAAAGCCTGGGGTGCCTAATGAGTGAGCTAACTCACATTAATTGCGTTGCGCTC
ACTGCCCGCTTTCCAGTCGGGAAACCTGTCGTGCCAGCTGCATTAATGAATCGGCCAACGCGCGGGGAGA
GGCGGTTTGCGTATTGGGCGCTCTTCCGCTTCCTCGCTCACTGACTCGCTGCGCTCGGTCGTTCGGCTGC
GGCGAGCGGTATCAGCTCACTCAAAGGCGGTAATACGGTTATCCACAGAATCAGGGGATAACGCAGGAAA
GAACATGTGAGCAAAAGGCCAGCAAAAGGCCAGGAACCGTAAAAAGGCCGCGTTGCTGGCGTTTTTCCAT
AGGCTCCGCCCCCCTGACGAGCATCACAAAAATCGACGCTCAAGTCAGAGGTGGCGAAACCCGACAGGAC
TATAAAGATACCAGGCGTTTCCCCCTGGAAGCTCCCTCGTGCGCTCTCCTGTTCCGACCCTGCCGCTTAC
CGGATACCTGTCCGCCTTTCTCCCTTCGGGAAGCGTGGCGCTTTCTCATAGCTCACGCTGTAGGTATCTC
AGTTCGGTGTAGGTCGTTCGCTCCAAGCTGGGCTGTGTGCACGAACCCCCCGTTCAGCCCGACCGCTGCG
CCTTATCCGGTAACTATCGTCTTGAGTCCAACCCGGTAAGACACGACTTATCGCCACTGGCAGCAGCCAC
TGGTAACAGGATTAGCAGAGCGAGGTATGTAGGCGGTGCTACAGAGTTCTTGAAGTGGTGGCCTAACTAC
GGCTACACTAGAAGAACAGTATTTGGTATCTGCGCTCTGCTGAAGCCAGTTACCTTCGGAAAAAGAGTTG
GTAGCTCTTGATCCGGCAAACAAACCACCGCTGGTAGCGGTGGTTTTTTTGTTTGCAAGCAGCAGATTAC
GCGCAGAAAAAAAGGATCTCAAGAAGATCCTTTGATCTTTTCTACGGGGTCTGACGCTCAGTGGAACGAA
AACTCACGTTAAGGGATTTTGGTCATGAGATTATCAAAAAGGATCTTCACCTAGATCCTTTTAAATTAAA
AATGAAGTTTTAAATCAATCTAAAGTATATATGAGTAAACTTGGTCTGACAGTTACCAATGCTTAATCAG
TGAGGCACCTATCTCAGCGATCTGTCTATTTCGTTCATCCATAGTTGCCTGACTCCCCGTCGTGTAGATA
ACTACGATACGGGAGGGCTTACCATCTGGCCCCAGTGCTGCAATGATACCGCGAGACCCACGCTCACCGG
CTCCAGATTTATCAGCAATAAACCAGCCAGCCGGAAGGGCCGAGCGCAGAAGTGGTCCTGCAACTTTATC
CGCCTCCATCCAGTCTATTAATTGTTGCCGGGAAGCTAGAGTAAGTAGTTCGCCAGTTAATAGTTTGCGC
AACGTTGTTGCCATTGCTACAGGCATCGTGGTGTCACGCTCGTCGTTTGGTATGGCTTCATTCAGCTCCG
GTTCCCAACGATCAAGGCGAGTTACATGATCCCCCATGTTGTGCAAAAAAGCGGTTAGCTCCTTCGGTCC
TCCGATCGTTGTCAGAAGTAAGTTGGCCGCAGTGTTATCACTCATGGTTATGGCAGCACTGCATAATTCT
CTTACTGTCATGCCATCCGTAAGATGCTTTTCTGTGACTGGTGAGTACTCAACCAAGTCATTCTGAGAAT
AGTGTATGCGGCGACCGAGTTGCTCTTGCCCGGCGTCAATACGGGATAATACCGCGCCACATAGCAGAAC
TTTAAAAGTGCTCATCATTGGAAAACGTTCTTCGGGGCGAAAACTCTCAAGGATCTTACCGCTGTTGAGA
TCCAGTTCGATGTAACCCACTCGTGCACCCAACTGATCTTCAGCATCTTTTACTTTCACCAGCGTTTCTG
GGTGAGCAAAAACAGGAAGGCAAAATGCCGCAAAAAAGGGAATAAGGGCGACACGGAAATGTTGAATACT
CATACTCTTCCTTTTTCAATATTATTGAAGCATTTATCAGGGTTATTGTCTCATGAGCGGATACATATTT
GAATGTATTTAGAAAAATAAACAAATAGGGGTTCCGCGCACATTTCCCCGAAAAGTGCCACCTGACGTCT
AAGAAACCATTATTATCATGACATTAACCTATAAAAATAGGCGTATCACGAGGCCCTTTCGTCTTCAAGA
ATTCAGCTGAAGCTTCGTACGCTGCAGGTCGACGGATCCCCGGGTTAATTAAGGCGCGCCAGATCTGTTT
AGCTTGCCTCGTCCCCGCCGGGTCACCCGGCCAGCGACATGGAGGCCCAGAATACCCTCCTTGACAGTCT
TGACGTGCGCAGCTCAGGGGCATGATGTGACTGTCGCCCGTACATTTAGCCCATACATCCCCATGTATAA
TCATTTGCATCCATACATTTTGATGGCCGCACGGCGCGAAGCAAAAATTACGGCTCCTCGCTGCAGACCT
GCGAGCAGGGAAACGCTCCCCTCACAGACGCGTTGAATTGTCCCCACGCCGCGCCCCTGTAGAGAAATAT
AAAAGGTTAGGATTTGCCACTGAGGTTCTTCTTTCATATACTTCCTTTTAAAATCTTGCTAGGATACAGT
TCTCACATCACATCCGAACATAAACAACCATGGCTAAGTTGACCTCTGCTGTTCCAGTTTTGACTGCTAG
AGATGTTGCTGGTGCTGTTGAATTTTGGACCGACAGATTGGGTTTTTCCAGAGATTTCGTTGAAGACGAT
TTCGCTGGTGTTGTTCGTGACGATGTTACCTTGTTCATCTCCGCCGTTCAAGATCAAGTTGTTCCAGATA
ATACTTTGGCTTGGGTTTGGGTTAGAGGTTTAGACGAGTTGTATGCTGAATGGTCTGAAGTCGTTTCTAC
TAACTTCAGAGATGCTTCTGGTCCAGCTATGACCGAAATTGGTGAACAACCATGGGGTAGAGAATTTGCC
TTGAGAGACCCAGCCGGTAATTGTGTTCATTTCGTCGCCGAAGAACAAGATTGATCAGTACTGACAATAA
AAAGATTCTTGTTTTCAAGAACTTGTCATTTGTATAGTTTTTTTATATTGTAGTTGTTCTATTTTAATCA
AATGTTAGCGTGATTTATATTTTTTTTCGCCTCGACATCATCTGCCCAGATGCGAAGTTAAGTGCGCAGA
AAGTAATATCATGCGTCAATCGTATGTGAATGCTGGTCGCTATACTGCTGTCGATTCGATACTAACGCCG
CCATCCAGTGTCGAAAACGAGCTCGAATTCATCGATGATATCAGATCCACTAGTGGCCTATGCAATTCTC
ATGTTTGACAGCTTATCATCGATCGTCCAACTGCATGGAGATGAGTCGTGGCAAGAATACCAAGAGTTCC
TCGGTTTGCCAGTTATTAAAAGACTCGTATTTCCAAAAGACTGCAACATACTACTCAGTGCAGCTTCACA
GAAACCTCATTCGTTTATTCCCTTGTTTGATTCAGAAGCAGGTGGGACAGGTGAACTTTTGGATTGGAAC
TCGATTTCTGACTGGGTTGGAAGGCAAGAGAGCCCCGAGAGCTTACATTTTATGTTAGCTGGTGGACTGA
CGCCAGAAAATGTTGGTGATGCGCTTAGATTAAATGGCGTTATTGGTGTTGATGTAAGCGGAGGTGTGGA
GACAAATGGTGTAAAAGACTCTAACAAAATAGCAAATTTCGTCAAAAATGCTAAGAAATAGGTTATTACT
GAGTAGTATTTATTTAAGTATTGTTTGTGCACTTGCCTGCAAGCCTTTTGAAAAGCAAGCATAAAAGATC
TAAACATAAAATCTGTAAAATAACAAGATGTAAAGATAATGCTAAATCATTTGGCTTTTTGATTGATTGT
ACAGGAAAATATACATCGCAGGGGGTTGACTTTTACCATTTCACCGCAATGGAATCAAACTTGTTGAAGA
GAATGTTCACAGGCGCATACGCTACAATGACCCGATTCTTGCTAGCCTTTTCTCGGTCTTGCAAACAACC
GCCGGCAGCTTAGTATATAAATACACATGTACATACCTCTCTCCGTATCCTCGTAATCATTTTCTTGTAT
TTATCGTCTTTTCGCTGTAAAAACTTTATCACACTTATCTCAAATACACTTATTAACCGCTTTTACTATT
ATCTTCTACGCTGACAGTAATATCAAACAGTGACACATATTAAACACAGTGGTTTCTTTGCATAAACACC
ATCAGCCTCAAGTCGTCAAGTAAAGATTTCGTGTTCATGCAGATAGATAACAATCTATATGTTGATAATT
AGCGTTGCCTCATCAATGCGAGATCCGTTTAACCGGACCCTAGTGCACTTACCCCACGTTCGGTCCACTG
TGTGCCGAACATGCTCCTTCACTATTTTAACATGTGGAATTATCGATGCCGGTGTTATTCTTGCTATGAT
AGGCCATCGAATGTTAAAGGGAAGATTTATTGTTTTGCCCTTTAAAGACGAATTTGGACCGTGAATGTTT
AAATAATTCTCATGTTTGACAGCTTATCATCGAACTCTAAGAGGTGATACTTATTTACTGTAAAACTGTG
ACGATAAAACCGGAAGGAAGAATAAGAAAACTCGAACTGATCTATAATGCCTATTTTCTGTAAAGAGTTT
AAGCTATGAAAGCCTCGGCATTTTGGCCGCTCCTAGGTAGTGCTTTTTTTCCAAGGACAAAACAGTTTCT
TTTTCTTGAGCAGGTTTTATGTTTCGGTAATCATAAACAATAAATAAATTATTTCATTTATGTTTAAAAA
TAAAAAATAAAAAAGTATTTTAAATTTTTAAAAAAGTTGATTATAAGCATGTGACCTTTTGCAAGCAATT
AAATTTTGCAATTTGTGATTTAGGCAAAAGTTACTATTTCTGGCTCGTGTAATATATGTATGCTAATGTG
AACTTTTACAAAGTCGATATGGACTTAGTCAAAAGAAATTTTCTTAAAAATATATAGCACTAGCCAATTT
AGCACTTCTTTATGAGATATATTATAGACTTTATTAAGCCAGATTTGTGTATTATATGTATTTACCCGGC
GAATCATGGACATACATTCTGAAATAGGTAATATTCTCTATGGTGAGACAGCATAGATAACCTAGGATAC
AAGTTAAAAGCTAGTACTGTTTTGCAGTAATTTTTTTCTTTTTTATAAGAATGTTACCACCTAAATAAGT
TATAAAGTCAATAGTTAAGTTTGATATTTGATTGTAAAATACCGTAATATATTTGCATGATCAAAAGGCT
CAATGTTGACTAGCCAGCATGTCAACCACTATATTGATCACCGATATTAGGACTTCCACACCAACTAGTA
ATATGACAATAAATTCAAGATATTCTTCATGAGAATGGCCCAGCGATTATGCGGTGTGAAATACCGCACA
GATGCGTAAGGAGAAAATACCGCATCAGGCGCCATTCGCCATTCAGGCTGCGCAACTGTTGGGAAGGGCG
ATCGGTGCGGGCCTCTTCGCTATTACGCCAGCTGGCGAAAGGGGGATGTGCTGCAAGGCGATTAAGTTGG
GTAACGCCAGGGTTTTCCCAGTCACGACGTTGTAAAACGACGGCCAGTGAATTCTTATTACGATCCTCGC
GCCCCCTACCCACCGTACTCGTCAATTCCAAGGGCATCGGTAAACATCTGCTCAAACTCGAAGTCGGCCA
TATCCAGAGCGCCGTAGGGGGCGGAGTCGTGGGGGGTAAATCCCGGACCCGGGGAATCCCCGTCCCCCAA
CATGTCCAGATCGAAATCGTCTAGCGCGTCGGCATGCGCCATCGCCACGTCCTCGCCGTCTAAGTGGAGC
TCGTCCCCCAGGCTGACATCGGTCGGGGGGGCCGTCGACAGTCTGCGCGTGTGTCCCGCGGGGAGAAAGG
ACAGGCGCGGAGCCGCCAGCCCCGCCTCTTCGGGGGCGTCGTCGTCCGGGAGATCGAGCAGGCCCTCGAT
GGTAGACCCGTAATTGTTTTTCGTACGCGCGCGGCTGTACGCGGACCCACTTTCACATTTAAGTTGTTTT
TCTAATCCGCATATGATCAATTCAAGGCCGAATAAGAAGGCTGGCTCTGCACCTTGGCGATCAAATAATT
CGATAGCTTGTCGTAATAATGGCGGCATACTATCAGTAGTAGGTGTTTCCCTTTCTTCTTTAGCGACTTG
ATGCTCTTGTTCTTCCAATACGCAACCTAAAGTAAAGTGCCCCACAGCGCTGAGTGCATATAATGCATTC
TCTAGTGAAAAACCTTGTTGGCATAAAAAGGCTAATTGATTTTCGAGAGTTTCATACTGTTTTTCTGTAG
GCCGTGTACCTAAATGTACTTTTGCTCCATCGCGATGACTTAGTAAAGCACATCTAAAACTTTTAGCGTT
ATTACGTAAAAAATCTTGCCAGCTTTCCCCTTCTAAAGGGCAAAAGTGAGTATGGTGCCTATCTAACATC
TCAATGGGTAAGGCGTCGAGCAAAGCCCGCTTATTTTTTACATGCCAATACAATGTAGGCTGCTCTACAC
CTAGCTTCTGGGCGAGTTTACGGGTTGTTAAACCTTCGATTCCGACCCCATTAAGCAGCTCTAATGCGCC
GTTAATCACTTTACTTTTATCTAATCTAGACATATGAATTAATTCGGGGCCGCGGAGGCTGGATCGGTCC
CGGTGTCTTCTATGGAGGTCAAAACAGCGTGGATGGCGTCTCCAGGCGATCTGACGGTTCACTAAACGAG
CTCTGCTTATATAGACCTCCCACCGTACACGCCTACCGCCCATTTGCGTCAATGGGGCGGAGTTGTTACG
ACATTTTGGAAAGTCCCGTTGATTTTGGTGCCAAAACAAACTCCCATTGACGTCAATGGGGTGGAGACTT
GGAAATCCCCGTGAGTCAAACCGCTATCCACGCCCATTGATGTACTGCCAAAACCGCATCACCATGGTAA
TAGCGATGACTAATACGTAGATGTACTGCCAAGTAGGAAAGTCCCATAAGGTCATGTACTGGGCATAATG
CCAGGCGGGCCATTTACCGTCATTGACGTCAATAGGGGGCGTACTTGGCATATGATACACTTGATGTACT
GCCAAGTGGGCAGTTTACCGTAAATACTCCACCCATTGACGTCAATGGAAAGTCCCTATTGGCGTTACTA
TGGGAACATACGTCATTATTGACGTCAATGGGCGGGGGTCGTTGGGCGGTCAGCCAGGCGGGCCATTTAC
CGTAAGTTATGTAACGCGGAACTCCATATATGGGCTATGAACTAATGACCCCGTAATTGATTACTATTAA
TAACTAGTCAATAATCAATGTCAACATGGCGGTAATGTTGGACATGAGCCAATATAAATGTACATATTAT
GATATGGATACAACGTATGCAATGGGCCAAGCTCCTCGAGTAATTCGCGCCACTTCTAATAAGCGATTTC
TTATGATTTATGATTTTTATTATTAAATAAGTTATAAAAAAAATAAGTGTATACAAATTTTAAAGTGACT
CTTAGGTTTTAAAACGAAAATTCTTATTCTTGAGTAACTCTTTCCTGTAGGTCAGGTTGCTTTCTCAGGT
ATAGTATGAGGTCGCTCTTATTGACCACACCTCTACCGGCAGATCCGCTAGGGATAACAGGGTAATATAG
ATCAATTCCTCGATCGAGTTTACCACTCCCTATCAGTGATAGAGAAAAGTGAAAGTCGAGTTTACCACTC
CCTATCAGTGATAGAGAAAAGTGAAAGTCGAGTTTACCACTCCCTATCAGTGATAGAGAAAAGTGAAAGT
CGAGTTTACCACTCCCTATCAGTGATAGAGAAAAGTGAAAGTCGAGTTTACCACTCCCTATCAGTGATAG
AGAAAAGTGAAAGTCGAGCTCGGTACCCTATGGCATGCATGTGCTCTGTATGTATATAAAACTCTTGTTT
TCTTCTTT
